>Addgene plasmid #201634 | LENTICRISPR-UPP1_sgRNA1 | addgene full sequence | sequence record 396668 | Addgene NGS Result
TGATGCGGTTTTGGCAGTACATCAATGGGCGTGGATAGCGGTTTGACTCACGGGGATTTCCAAGTCTCCA
CCCCATTGACGTCAATGGGAGTTTGTTTTGGCACCAAAATCAACGGGACTTTCCAAAATGTCGTAACAAC
TCCGCCCCATTGACGCAAATGGGCGGTAGGCGTGTACGGTGGGAGGTCTATATAAGCAGCGCGTTTTGCC
TGTACTGGGTCTCTCTGGTTAGACCAGATCTGAGCCTGGGAGCTCTCTGGCTAACTAGGGAACCCACTGC
TTAAGCCTCAATAAAGCTTGCCTTGAGTGCTTCAAGTAGTGTGTGCCCGTCTGTTGTGTGACTCTGGTAA
CTAGAGATCCCTCAGACCCTTTTAGTCAGTGTGGAAAATCTCTAGCAGTGGCGCCCGAACAGGGACTTGA
AAGCGAAAGGGAAACCAGAGGAGCTCTCTCGACGCAGGACTCGGCTTGCTGAAGCGCGCACGGCAAGAGG
CGAGGGGCGGCGACTGGTGAGTACGCCAAAAATTTTGACTAGCGGAGGCTAGAAGGAGAGAGATGGGTGC
GAGAGCGTCAGTATTAAGCGGGGGAGAATTAGATCGCGATGGGAAAAAATTCGGTTAAGGCCAGGGGGAA
AGAAAAAATATAAATTAAAACATATAGTATGGGCAAGCAGGGAGCTAGAACGATTCGCAGTTAATCCTGG
CCTGTTAGAAACATCAGAAGGCTGTAGACAAATACTGGGACAGCTACAACCATCCCTTCAGACAGGATCA
GAAGAACTTAGATCATTATATAATACAGTAGCAACCCTCTATTGTGTGCATCAAAGGATAGAGATAAAAG
ACACCAAGGAAGCTTTAGACAAGATAGAGGAAGAGCAAAACAAAAGTAAGACCACCGCACAGCAAGCGGC
CGCTGATCTTCAGACCTGGAGGAGGAGATATGAGGGACAATTGGAGAAGTGAATTATATAAATATAAAGT
AGTAAAAATTGAACCATTAGGAGTAGCACCCACCAAGGCAAAGAGAAGAGTGGTGCAGAGAGAAAAAAGA
GCAGTGGGAATAGGAGCTTTGTTCCTTGGGTTCTTGGGAGCAGCAGGAAGCACTATGGGCGCAGCGTCAA
TGACGCTGACGGTACAGGCCAGACAATTATTGTCTGGTATAGTGCAGCAGCAGAACAATTTGCTGAGGGC
TATTGAGGCGCAACAGCATCTGTTGCAACTCACAGTCTGGGGCATCAAGCAGCTCCAGGCAAGAATCCTG
GCTGTGGAAAGATACCTAAAGGATCAACAGCTCCTGGGGATTTGGGGTTGCTCTGGAAAACTCATTTGCA
CCACTGCTGTGCCTTGGAATGCTAGTTGGAGTAATAAATCTCTGGAACAGATTTGGAATCACACGACCTG
GATGGAGTGGGACAGAGAAATTAACAATTACACAAGCTTAATACACTCCTTAATTGAAGAATCGCAAAAC
CAGCAAGAAAAGAATGAACAAGAATTATTGGAATTAGATAAATGGGCAAGTTTGTGGAATTGGTTTAACA
TAACAAATTGGCTGTGGTATATAAAATTATTCATAATGATAGTAGGAGGCTTGGTAGGTTTAAGAATAGT
TTTTGCTGTACTTTCTATAGTGAATAGAGTTAGGCAGGGATATTCACCATTATCGTTTCAGACCCACCTC
CCAACCCCGAGGGGACCCGACAGGCCCGAAGGAATAGAAGAAGAAGGTGGAGAGAGAGACAGAGACAGAT
CCATTCGATTAGTGAACGGATCGGCACTGCGTGCGCCAATTCTGCAGACAAATGGCAGTATTCATCCACA
ATTTTAAAAGAAAAGGGGGGATTGGGGGGTACAGTGCAGGGGAAAGAATAGTAGACATAATAGCAACAGA
CATACAAACTAAAGAATTACAAAAACAAATTACAAAAATTCAAAATTTTCGGGTTTATTACAGGGACAGC
AGAGATCCAGTTTGGTTAATTAAGGTACCGAGGGCCTATTTCCCATGATTCCTTCATATTTGCATATACG
ATACAAGGCTGTTAGAGAGATAATTAGAATTAATTTGACTGTAAACACAAAGATATTAGTACAAAATACG
TGACGTAGAAAGTAATAATTTCTTGGGTAGTTTGCAGTTTTAAAATTATGTTTTAAAATGGACTATCATA
TGCTTACCGTAACTTGAAAGTATTTCGATTTCTTGGCTTTATATATCTTGTGGAAAGGACGAAACACCGT
TGGATTTAAAAGTCTGACGGTTTTAGAGCTAGAAATAGCAAGTTAAAATAAGGCTAGTCCGTTATCAACT
TGAAAAAGTGGCACCGAGTCGGTGCTTTTTTGAATTCGCTAGCTAGGTCTTGAAAGGAGTGGGAATTGGC
TCCGGTGCCCGTCAGTGGGCAGAGCGCACATCGCCCACAGTCCCCGAGAAGTTGGGGGGAGGGGTCGGCA
ATTGATCCGGTGCCTAGAGAAGGTGGCGCGGGGTAAACTGGGAAAGTGATGTCGTGTACTGGCTCCGCCT
TTTTCCCGAGGGTGGGGGAGAACCGTATATAAGTGCAGTAGTCGCCGTGAACGTTCTTTTTCGCAACGGG
TTTGCCGCCAGAACACAGGACCGGTTCTAGAGCGCTGCCACCATGGACAAGAAGTACAGCATCGGCCTGG
ACATCGGCACCAACTCTGTGGGCTGGGCCGTGATCACCGACGAGTACAAGGTGCCCAGCAAGAAATTCAA
GGTGCTGGGCAACACCGACCGGCACAGCATCAAGAAGAACCTGATCGGAGCCCTGCTGTTCGACAGCGGC
GAAACAGCCGAGGCCACCCGGCTGAAGAGAACCGCCAGAAGAAGATACACCAGACGGAAGAACCGGATCT
GCTATCTGCAAGAGATCTTCAGCAACGAGATGGCCAAGGTGGACGACAGCTTCTTCCACAGACTGGAAGA
GTCCTTCCTGGTGGAAGAGGATAAGAAGCACGAGCGGCACCCCATCTTCGGCAACATCGTGGACGAGGTG
GCCTACCACGAGAAGTACCCCACCATCTACCACCTGAGAAAGAAACTGGTGGACAGCACCGACAAGGCCG
ACCTGCGGCTGATCTATCTGGCCCTGGCCCACATGATCAAGTTCCGGGGCCACTTCCTGATCGAGGGCGA
CCTGAACCCCGACAACAGCGACGTGGACAAGCTGTTCATCCAGCTGGTGCAGACCTACAACCAGCTGTTC
GAGGAAAACCCCATCAACGCCAGCGGCGTGGACGCCAAGGCCATCCTGTCTGCCAGACTGAGCAAGAGCA
GACGGCTGGAAAATCTGATCGCCCAGCTGCCCGGCGAGAAGAAGAATGGCCTGTTCGGAAACCTGATTGC
CCTGAGCCTGGGCCTGACCCCCAACTTCAAGAGCAACTTCGACCTGGCCGAGGATGCCAAACTGCAGCTG
AGCAAGGACACCTACGACGACGACCTGGACAACCTGCTGGCCCAGATCGGCGACCAGTACGCCGACCTGT
TTCTGGCCGCCAAGAACCTGTCCGACGCCATCCTGCTGAGCGACATCCTGAGAGTGAACACCGAGATCAC
CAAGGCCCCCCTGAGCGCCTCTATGATCAAGAGATACGACGAGCACCACCAGGACCTGACCCTGCTGAAA
GCTCTCGTGCGGCAGCAGCTGCCTGAGAAGTACAAAGAGATTTTCTTCGACCAGAGCAAGAACGGCTACG
CCGGCTACATTGACGGCGGAGCCAGCCAGGAAGAGTTCTACAAGTTCATCAAGCCCATCCTGGAAAAGAT
GGACGGCACCGAGGAACTGCTCGTGAAGCTGAACAGAGAGGACCTGCTGCGGAAGCAGCGGACCTTCGAC
AACGGCAGCATCCCCCACCAGATCCACCTGGGAGAGCTGCACGCCATTCTGCGGCGGCAGGAAGATTTTT
ACCCATTCCTGAAGGACAACCGGGAAAAGATCGAGAAGATCCTGACCTTCCGCATCCCCTACTACGTGGG
CCCTCTGGCCAGGGGAAACAGCAGATTCGCCTGGATGACCAGAAAGAGCGAGGAAACCATCACCCCCTGG
AACTTCGAGGAAGTGGTGGACAAGGGCGCTTCCGCCCAGAGCTTCATCGAGCGGATGACCAACTTCGATA
AGAACCTGCCCAACGAGAAGGTGCTGCCCAAGCACAGCCTGCTGTACGAGTACTTCACCGTGTATAACGA
GCTGACCAAAGTGAAATACGTGACCGAGGGAATGAGAAAGCCCGCCTTCCTGAGCGGCGAGCAGAAAAAG
GCCATCGTGGACCTGCTGTTCAAGACCAACCGGAAAGTGACCGTGAAGCAGCTGAAAGAGGACTACTTCA
AGAAAATCGAGTGCTTCGACTCCGTGGAAATCTCCGGCGTGGAAGATCGGTTCAACGCCTCCCTGGGCAC
ATACCACGATCTGCTGAAAATTATCAAGGACAAGGACTTCCTGGACAATGAGGAAAACGAGGACATTCTG
GAAGATATCGTGCTGACCCTGACACTGTTTGAGGACAGAGAGATGATCGAGGAACGGCTGAAAACCTATG
CCCACCTGTTCGACGACAAAGTGATGAAGCAGCTGAAGCGGCGGAGATACACCGGCTGGGGCAGGCTGAG
CCGGAAGCTGATCAACGGCATCCGGGACAAGCAGTCCGGCAAGACAATCCTGGATTTCCTGAAGTCCGAC
GGCTTCGCCAACAGAAACTTCATGCAGCTGATCCACGACGACAGCCTGACCTTTAAAGAGGACATCCAGA
AAGCCCAGGTGTCCGGCCAGGGCGATAGCCTGCACGAGCACATTGCCAATCTGGCCGGCAGCCCCGCCAT
TAAGAAGGGCATCCTGCAGACAGTGAAGGTGGTGGACGAGCTCGTGAAAGTGATGGGCCGGCACAAGCCC
GAGAACATCGTGATCGAAATGGCCAGAGAGAACCAGACCACCCAGAAGGGACAGAAGAACAGCCGCGAGA
GAATGAAGCGGATCGAAGAGGGCATCAAAGAGCTGGGCAGCCAGATCCTGAAAGAACACCCCGTGGAAAA
CACCCAGCTGCAGAACGAGAAGCTGTACCTGTACTACCTGCAGAATGGGCGGGATATGTACGTGGACCAG
GAACTGGACATCAACCGGCTGTCCGACTACGATGTGGACCATATCGTGCCTCAGAGCTTTCTGAAGGACG
ACTCCATCGACAACAAGGTGCTGACCAGAAGCGACAAGAACCGGGGCAAGAGCGACAACGTGCCCTCCGA
AGAGGTCGTGAAGAAGATGAAGAACTACTGGCGGCAGCTGCTGAACGCCAAGCTGATTACCCAGAGAAAG
TTCGACAATCTGACCAAGGCCGAGAGAGGCGGCCTGAGCGAACTGGATAAGGCCGGCTTCATCAAGAGAC
AGCTGGTGGAAACCCGGCAGATCACAAAGCACGTGGCACAGATCCTGGACTCCCGGATGAACACTAAGTA
CGACGAGAATGACAAGCTGATCCGGGAAGTGAAAGTGATCACCCTGAAGTCCAAGCTGGTGTCCGATTTC
CGGAAGGATTTCCAGTTTTACAAAGTGCGCGAGATCAACAACTACCACCACGCCCACGACGCCTACCTGA
ACGCCGTCGTGGGAACCGCCCTGATCAAAAAGTACCCTAAGCTGGAAAGCGAGTTCGTGTACGGCGACTA
CAAGGTGTACGACGTGCGGAAGATGATCGCCAAGAGCGAGCAGGAAATCGGCAAGGCTACCGCCAAGTAC
TTCTTCTACAGCAACATCATGAACTTTTTCAAGACCGAGATTACCCTGGCCAACGGCGAGATCCGGAAGC
GGCCTCTGATCGAGACAAACGGCGAAACCGGGGAGATCGTGTGGGATAAGGGCCGGGATTTTGCCACCGT
GCGGAAAGTGCTGAGCATGCCCCAAGTGAATATCGTGAAAAAGACCGAGGTGCAGACAGGCGGCTTCAGC
AAAGAGTCTATCCTGCCCAAGAGGAACAGCGATAAGCTGATCGCCAGAAAGAAGGACTGGGACCCTAAGA
AGTACGGCGGCTTCGACAGCCCCACCGTGGCCTATTCTGTGCTGGTGGTGGCCAAAGTGGAAAAGGGCAA
GTCCAAGAAACTGAAGAGTGTGAAAGAGCTGCTGGGGATCACCATCATGGAAAGAAGCAGCTTCGAGAAG
AATCCCATCGACTTTCTGGAAGCCAAGGGCTACAAAGAAGTGAAAAAGGACCTGATCATCAAGCTGCCTA
AGTACTCCCTGTTCGAGCTGGAAAACGGCCGGAAGAGAATGCTGGCCTCTGCCGGCGAACTGCAGAAGGG
AAACGAACTGGCCCTGCCCTCCAAATATGTGAACTTCCTGTACCTGGCCAGCCACTATGAGAAGCTGAAG
GGCTCCCCCGAGGATAATGAGCAGAAACAGCTGTTTGTGGAACAGCACAAGCACTACCTGGACGAGATCA
TCGAGCAGATCAGCGAGTTCTCCAAGAGAGTGATCCTGGCCGACGCTAATCTGGACAAAGTGCTGTCCGC
CTACAACAAGCACCGGGATAAGCCCATCAGAGAGCAGGCCGAGAATATCATCCACCTGTTTACCCTGACC
AATCTGGGAGCCCCTGCCGCCTTCAAGTACTTTGACACCACCATCGACCGGAAGAGGTACACCAGCACCA
AAGAGGTGCTGGACGCCACCCTGATCCACCAGAGCATCACCGGCCTGTACGAGACACGGATCGACCTGTC
TCAGCTGGGAGGCGACAAGCGACCTGCCGCCACAAAGAAGGCTGGACAGGCTAAGAAGAAGAAAGATTAC
AAAGACGATGACGATAAGGGATCCGGCGCAACAAACTTCTCTCTGCTGAAACAAGCCGGAGATGTCGAAG
AGAATCCTGGACCGACCGAGTACAAGCCCACGGTGCGCCTCGCCACCCGCGACGACGTCCCCAGGGCCGT
ACGCACCCTCGCCGCCGCGTTCGCCGACTACCCCGCCACGCGCCACACCGTCGATCCGGACCGCCACATC
GAGCGGGTCACCGAGCTGCAAGAACTCTTCCTCACGCGCGTCGGGCTCGACATCGGCAAGGTGTGGGTCG
CGGACGACGGCGCCGCGGTGGCGGTCTGGACCACGCCGGAGAGCGTCGAAGCGGGGGCGGTGTTCGCCGA
GATCGGCCCGCGCATGGCCGAGTTGAGCGGTTCCCGGCTGGCCGCGCAGCAACAGATGGAAGGCCTCCTG
GCGCCGCACCGGCCCAAGGAGCCCGCGTGGTTCCTGGCCACCGTCGGAGTCTCGCCCGACCACCAGGGCA
AGGGTCTGGGCAGCGCCGTCGTGCTCCCCGGAGTGGAGGCGGCCGAGCGCGCCGGGGTGCCCGCCTTCCT
GGAGACCTCCGCGCCCCGCAACCTCCCCTTCTACGAGCGGCTCGGCTTCACCGTCACCGCCGACGTCGAG
GTGCCCGAAGGACCGCGCACCTGGTGCATGACCCGCAAGCCCGGTGCCTGAACGCGTTAAGTCGACAATC
AACCTCTGGATTACAAAATTTGTGAAAGATTGACTGGTATTCTTAACTATGTTGCTCCTTTTACGCTATG
TGGATACGCTGCTTTAATGCCTTTGTATCATGCTATTGCTTCCCGTATGGCTTTCATTTTCTCCTCCTTG
TATAAATCCTGGTTGCTGTCTCTTTATGAGGAGTTGTGGCCCGTTGTCAGGCAACGTGGCGTGGTGTGCA
CTGTGTTTGCTGACGCAACCCCCACTGGTTGGGGCATTGCCACCACCTGTCAGCTCCTTTCCGGGACTTT
CGCTTTCCCCCTCCCTATTGCCACGGCGGAACTCATCGCCGCCTGCCTTGCCCGCTGCTGGACAGGGGCT
CGGCTGTTGGGCACTGACAATTCCGTGGTGTTGTCGGGGAAATCATCGTCCTTTCCTTGGCTGCTCGCCT
GTGTTGCCACCTGGATTCTGCGCGGGACGTCCTTCTGCTACGTCCCTTCGGCCCTCAATCCAGCGGACCT
TCCTTCCCGCGGCCTGCTGCCGGCTCTGCGGCCTCTTCCGCGTCTTCGCCTTCGCCCTCAGACGAGTCGG
ATCTCCCTTTGGGCCGCCTCCCCGCGTCGACTTTAAGACCAATGACTTACAAGGCAGCTGTAGATCTTAG
CCACTTTTTAAAAGAAAAGGGGGGACTGGAAGGGCTAATTCACTCCCAACGAAGACAAGATCTGCTTTTT
GCTTGTACTGGGTCTCTCTGGTTAGACCAGATCTGAGCCTGGGAGCTCTCTGGCTAACTAGGGAACCCAC
TGCTTAAGCCTCAATAAAGCTTGCCTTGAGTGCTTCAAGTAGTGTGTGCCCGTCTGTTGTGTGACTCTGG
TAACTAGAGATCCCTCAGACCCTTTTAGTCAGTGTGGAAAATCTCTAGCAGGGCCCGTTTAAACCCGCTG
ATCAGCCTCGACTGTGCCTTCTAGTTGCCAGCCATCTGTTGTTTGCCCCTCCCCCGTGCCTTCCTTGACC
CTGGAAGGTGCCACTCCCACTGTCCTTTCCTAATAAAATGAGGAAATTGCATCGCATTGTCTGAGTAGGT
GTCATTCTATTCTGGGGGGTGGGGTGGGGCAGGACAGCAAGGGGGAGGATTGGGAAGACAATAGCAGGCA
TGCTGGGGATGCGGTGGGCTCTATGGCTTCTGAGGCGGAAAGAACCAGCTGGGGCTCTAGGGGGTATCCC
C
[124 nt withheld, positions 8682-8805]
C
[91 nt withheld, positions 8807-8897]
A
[49 nt withheld, positions 8899-8947]
CCTTTGACGTTGGAGTCCACGTTCTTT
[37 nt withheld, positions 8975-9011]
ACCCTATCTCGGTCTATTCTTTTGATTTATAAGGGATTTTGCCGATTTCGGCCTATTGGTTAAAAAATGA
GCTGATTTAACAAAAATTTAACGCGAATTAATTCTGTGGAATGTGTGTCAGTTAGGGTGTGGAAAGTCCC
CAGGCTCCCCAGCAGGCAGAAGTATGCAAAGCATGCATCTCAATTAGTCAGCAACCAGGTGTGGAAAGTC
CCCAGGCTCCCCAGCAGGCAGAAGTATGCAAAGCATGCATCTCAATTAGTCAGCAACCATAGTCCCGCCC
CTAACTCCGCCCATCCCGCCCCTAACTCCGCCCAGTTCCGCCCATTCTCCGCCCCATGGCTGACTAATTT
TTTTTATTTATGCAGAGGCCGAGGCCGCCTCTGCCTCTGAGCTATTCCAGAAGTAGTGAGGAGGCTTTTT
TGGAGGCCTAGGCTTTTGCAAAAAGCTCCCGGGAGCTTGTATATCCATTTTCGGATCTGATCAGCACGTG
TTGACAATTAATCATCGGCATAGTATATCGGCATAGTATAATACGACAAGGTGAGGAACTAAACCATGGC
CAAGTTGACCAGTGCCGTTCCGGTGCTCACCGCGCGCGACGTCGCCGGAGCGGTCGAGTTCTGGACCGAC
CGGCTCGGGTTCTCCCGGGACTTCGTGGAGGACGACTTCGCCGGTGTGGTCCGGGACGACGTGACCCTGT
TCATCAGCGCGGTCCAGGACCAGGTGGTGCCGGACAACACCCTGGCCTGGGTGTGGGTGCGCGGCCTGGA
CGAGCTGTACGCCGAGTGGTCGGAGGTCGTGTCCACGAACTTCCGGGACGCCTCCGGGCCGGCCATGACC
GAGATCGGCGAGCAGCCGTGGGGGCGGGAGTTCGCCCTGCGCGACCCGGCCGGCAACTGCGTGCACTTCG
TGGCCGAGGAGCAGGACTGACACGTGCTACGAGATTTCGATTCCACCGCCGCCTTCTATGAAAGGTTGGG
CTTCGGAATCGTTTTCCGGGACGCCGGCTGGATGATCCTCCAGCGCGGGGATCTCATGCTGGAGTTCTTC
GCCCACCCCAACTTGTTTATTGCAGCTTATAATGGTTACAAATAAAGCAATAGCATCACAAATTTCACAA
ATAAAGCATTTTTTTCACTGCATTCTAGTTGTGGTTTGTCCAAACTCATCAATGTATCTTATCATGTCTG
TATACCGTCGACCTCTAGCTAGAGCTTGGCGTAATCATGGTCATAGCTGTTTCCTGTGTGAAATTGTTAT
CCGCTCACAATTCCACACAACATACGAGCCGGAAGCATAAAGTGTAAAGCCTGGGGTGCCTAATGAGTGA
GCTAACTCACATTAATTGCGTTGCGCTCACTGCCCGCTTTCCAGTCGGGAAACCTGTCGTGCCAGCTGCA
TTAATGAATCGGCCAACGCGCGGGGAGAGGCGGTTTGCGTATTGGGCGCTCTTCCGCTTCCTCGCTCACT
GACTCGCTGCGCTCGGTCGTTCGGCTGCGGCGAGCGGTATCAGCTCACTCAAAGGCGGTAATACGGTTAT
CCACAGAATCAGGGGATAACGCAGGAAAGAACATGTGAGCAAAAGGCCAGCAAAAGGCCAGGAACCGTAA
AAAGGCCGCGTTGCTGGCGTTTTTCCATAGGCTCCGCCCCCCTGACGAGCATCACAAAAATCGACGCTCA
AGTCAGAGGTGGCGAAACCCGACAGGACTATAAAGATACCAGGCGTTTCCCCCTGGAAGCTCCCTCGTGC
GCTCTCCTGTTCCGACCCTGCCGCTTACCGGATACCTGTCCGCCTTTCTCCCTTCGGGAAGCGTGGCGCT
TTCTCATAGCTCACGCTGTAGGTATCTCAGTTCGGTGTAGGTCGTTCGCTCCAAGCTGGGCTGTGTGCAC
GAACCCCCCGTTCAGCCCGACCGCTGCGCCTTATCCGGTAACTATCGTCTTGAGTCCAACCCGGTAAGAC
ACGACTTATCGCCACTGGCAGCAGCCACTGGTAACAGGATTAGCAGAGCGAGGTATGTAGGCGGTGCTAC
AGAGTTCTTGAAGTGGTGGCCTAACTACGGCTACACTAGAAGAACAGTATTTGGTATCTGCGCTCTGCTG
AAGCCAGTTACCTTCGGAAAAAGAGTTGGTAGCTCTTGATCCGGCAAACAAACCACCGCTGGTAGCGGTG
GTTTTTTTGTTTGCAAGCAGCAGATTACGCGCAGAAAAAAAGGATCTCAAGAAGATCCTTTGATCTTTTC
TACGGGGTCTGACGCTCAGTGGAACGAAAACTCACGTTAAGGGATTTTGGTCATGAGATTATCAAAAAGG
ATCTTCACCTAGATCCTTTTAAATTAAAAATGAAGTTTTAAATCAATCTAAAGTATATATGAGTAAACTT
GGTCTGACAGTTACCAATGCTTAATCAGTGAGGCACCTATCTCAGCGATCTGTCTATTTCGTTCATCCAT
AGTTGCCTGACTCCCCGTCGTGTAGATAACTACGATACGGGAGGGCTTACCATCTGGCCCCAGTGCTGCA
ATGATACCGCGAGACCCACGCTCACCGGCTCCAGATTTATCAGCAATAAACCAGCCAGCCGGAAGGGCCG
AGCGCAGAAGTGGTCCTGCAACTTTATCCGCCTCCATCCAGTCTATTAATTGTTGCCGGGAAGCTAGAGT
AAGTAGTTCGCCAGTTAATAGTTTGCGCAACGTTGTTGCCATTGCTACAGGCATCGTGGTGTCACGCTCG
TCGTTTGGTATGGCTTCATTCAGCTCCGGTTCCCAACGATCAAGGCGAGTTACATGATCCCCCATGTTGT
GCAAAAAAGCGGTTAGCTCCTTCGGTCCTCCGATCGTTGTCAGAAGTAAGTTGGCCGCAGTGTTATCACT
CATGGTTATGGCAGCACTGCATAATTCTCTTACTGTCATGCCATCCGTAAGATGCTTTTCTGTGACTGGT
GAGTACTCAACCAAGTCATTCTGAGAATAGTGTATGCGGCGACCGAGTTGCTCTTGCCCGGCGTCAATAC
GGGATAATACCGCGCCACATAGCAGAACTTTAAAAGTGCTCATCATTGGAAAACGTTCTTCGGGGCGAAA
ACTCTCAAGGATCTTACCGCTGTTGAGATCCAGTTCGATGTAACCCACTCGTGCACCCAACTGATCTTCA
GCATCTTTTACTTTCACCAGCGTTTCTGGGTGAGCAAAAACAGGAAGGCAAAATGCCGCAAAAAAGGGAA
TAAGGGCGACACGGAAATGTTGAATACTCATACTCTTCCTTTTTCAATATTATTGAAGCATTTATCAGGG
TTATTGTCTCATGAGCGGATACATATTTGAATGTATTTAGAAAAATAAACAAATAGGGGTTCCGCGCACA
TTTCCCCGAAAAGTGCCACCTGACGTCGACGGATCGGGAGATCTCCCGATCCCCTATGGTGCACTCTCAG
TACAATCTGCTCTGATGCCGCATAGTTAAGCCAGTATCTGCTCCCTGCTTGTGTGTTGGAGGTCGCTGAG
TAGTGCGCGAGCAAAATTTAAGCTACAACAAGGCAAGGCTTGACCGACAATTGCATGAAGAATCTGCTTA
GGGTTAGGCGTTTTGCGCTGCTTCGCGATGTACGGGCCAGATATACGCGTTGACATTGATTATTGACTAG
TTATTAATAGTAATCAATTACGGGGTCATTAGTTCATAGCCCATATATGGAGTTCCGCGTTACATAACTT
ACGGTAAATGGCCCGCCTGGCTGACCGCCCAACGACCCCCGCCCATTGACGTCAATAATGACGTATGTTC
CCATAGTAACGCCAATAGGGACTTTCCATTGACGTCAATGGGTGGAGTATTTACGGTAAACTGCCCACTT
GGCAGTACATCAAGTGTATCATATGCCAAGTACGCCCCCTATTGACGTCAATGACGGTAAATGGCCCGCC
TGGCATTATGCCCAGTACATGACCTTATGGGACTTTCCTACTTGGCAGTACATCTACGTATTAGTCATCG
CTATTACCATGG
Features (pLannotate 1.2.2; 33 found; start..end, strand, type, name):
    217..397     +  LTR            5' LTR (truncated): truncated 5' long terminal repeat (LTR) from HIV-1
    444..569     +  misc_feature   HIV-1 Ψ: packaging signal of human immunodeficiency virus type 1
    553..916     +  CDS            HIV-1 gag (fragment): gag protein from human immunodeficiency virus 1; gag
   1062..1295    +  misc_feature   RRE: The Rev response element (RRE) of HIV-1 allows for Rev-dependent mRNA export from the nucleus to the cytoplasm.
   1672..1772    +  CDS            Rev (fragment): human immunodeficiency virus 1 (HIV-1) Rev protein; rev; enhances nuclear export of unspliced and incompletely spliced viral mRNAs
   1822..1939    +  misc_feature   cPPT/CTS: central polypurine tract and central termination sequence of HIV-1
   1990..2230    +  promoter       U6 promoter: RNA polymerase III promoter for human U6 snRNA
   2260..2335    +  misc_RNA       gRNA scaffold: guide RNA scaffold for the Streptococcus pyogenes CRISPR/Cas9 system
   2353..2371    +  CDS            small t antigen (fragment): SV40 (simian virus 40) small t antigen
   2397..2608    +  promoter       EF-1α core promoter: core promoter for human elongation factor EF-1α
   2633..6736    +  CDS            Cas9: Cas9 (Csn1) endonuclease from the Streptococcus pyogenes Type II CRISPR/Cas system generates RNA-guided double strand breaks in DNA
   6874..7471    +  CDS            PuroR (fragment): puromycin N-acetyltransferase; pac from Streptomyces; confers resistance to puromycin
   7487..8075    +  misc_feature   WPRE: woodchuck hepatitis virus posttranscriptional regulatory element
   8126..8145    +  misc_feature   cPPT/CTS (fragment): central polypurine tract and central termination sequence of HIV-1
   8147..8380    +  LTR            3' LTR (ΔU3): self-inactivating 3' long terminal repeat (LTR) from HIV-1
   8412..8636    +  polyA_signal   bGH poly(A) signal: bovine growth hormone polyadenylation signal
   8640..8661    +  promoter       SV40 promoter (fragment): SV40 enhancer and early promoter
   8682..9110    +  rep_origin     f1 ori (sequence partly withheld): f1 bacteriophage origin of replication; arrow indicates direction of (+) strand synthesis
   9124..9453    +  promoter       SV40 promoter: SV40 enhancer and early promoter
   9501..9548    +  promoter       EM7 promoter: synthetic bacterial promoter&nbsp
   9567..9941    +  CDS            BleoR: antibiotic-binding protein; Sh ble from Streptoalloteichus hindustanus; confers resistance to bleomycin, phleomycin, and Zeocin™
   9951..10076   +  CDS            ble (fragment): BLE_KLEPN - Experimental evidence at protein level: Swiss-Prot protein existence level 1. Binding protein with a strong affinity to the bleomycin family of antibiotics. Binds to CL990; an antimitotic-antibiotic compound. From Klebsiella pneumoniae.
  10071..10192   +  polyA_signal   SV40 poly(A) signal: SV40 polyadenylation signal
  10263..10285   -  protein_bind   lac operator (fragment): The lac repressor binds to the lac operator to inhibit transcription in E. coli. This inhibition can be relieved by adding lactose or isopropyl-β-D-thiogalactopyranoside (IPTG). lac repressor encoded by lacI
  10289..10319   -  promoter       lac promoter: promoter for the E. coli lac operon
  10334..10355   -  protein_bind   CAP binding site: CAP binding activates transcription in the presence of cAMP. E. coli catabolite activator protein
  10368..10460   -  CDS            lacI (fragment): lac repressor; lacI; The lac repressor binds to the lac operator to inhibit transcription in E. coli. This inhibition can be relieved by adding lactose or isopropyl-β-D-thiogalactopyranoside (IPTG).
  10643..11231   -  rep_origin     ori: high-copy-number ColE1/pMB1/pBR322/pUC origin of replication
  11402..12262   -  CDS            AmpR: β-lactamase; bla; confers resistance to ampicillin, carbenicillin, and related antibiotics
  12263..12367   -  promoter       AmpR promoter: bla
  12426..12478   -  misc_feature   bom (fragment): basis of mobility region from pBR322
  12633..13012   +  enhancer       CMV enhancer: human cytomegalovirus immediate early enhancer
  13013..199     +  promoter       CMV promoter (across the origin): human cytomegalovirus (CMV) immediate early promoter
