[The description below was written by a language model from this plasmid's Addgene catalogue record and pLannotate feature annotations shown in this document.]
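Description:
LENTICRISPR-UPP1_sgRNA1 is an all-in-one lentiviral CRISPR/Cas9 knock-out plasmid built on the lentiCRISPR v2 backbone and carrying a single guide RNA against human UPP1, the gene encoding uridine phosphorylase 1. The guide was cloned into the BsmBI sites of the backbone, placing it between the human U6 RNA polymerase III promoter and the Streptococcus pyogenes gRNA scaffold. Immediately downstream, an EF-1α core promoter drives the S. pyogenes Cas9 coding sequence followed by a puromycin N-acetyltransferase gene. A single transduction therefore delivers nuclease, guide and a mammalian selection marker. How Cas9 and PuroR are linked is not annotated in the feature table. A WPRE follows the cassette to enhance transcript stability and expression.

The viral framework is HIV-1 derived. A CMV enhancer/promoter replaces the U3 region upstream of a truncated 5' LTR, driving genomic RNA production in packaging cells. It is followed by the Ψ packaging signal with a gag fragment, the RRE for Rev-dependent nuclear export, and the cPPT/CTS. The 3' LTR carries the ΔU3 deletion, making the integrated provirus self-inactivating.

Outside the LTRs, the plasmid has a bGH poly(A) signal, an f1 ori, an SV40/EM7-driven bleomycin/Zeocin resistance cassette with an SV40 poly(A) signal, and lac regulatory remnants. A high-copy ColE1/pUC origin and AmpR support ampicillin selection in E. coli. The sequenced record is about 13 kb. The construct is intended for producing lentivirus to disrupt UPP1 in human cells with puromycin selection of transduced populations.
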