Addgene plasmid #201634: LENTICRISPR-UPP1_sgRNA1
Purpose: CRISPR/Cas9-mediated gene knock-out
Depositing lab: Alexis Jourdain & Vamsi Mootha. Depositing organization: Broad Institute. Publication: Salvage of ribose from uridine or RNA supports glycolysis in nutrient-limited conditions. Skinner OS, Blanco-Fernandez J, Goodman RP, Kawakami A, Shen H, Kemeny LV, Joesch-Cohen L, Rees MG, Roth JA, Fisher DE, Mootha VK, Jourdain AA. Nat Metab. 2023 May;5(5):765-776. doi: 10.1038/s42255-023-00774-2. Epub 2023 May 17. PubMed 37198474.
Backbone
  Vector backbone: lentiCRISPR v2
  Backbone manufacturer: Feng Zhang, Addgene #52961
  Vector type: Lentiviral, CRISPR
  Selectable markers: Puromycin
Growth in bacteria
  Bacterial resistance: Ampicillin, 100 μg/mL
  Growth temperature: 37°C
  Growth strain: NEB Stable
  Copy number: High Copy
Gene/Insert
  Gene/Insert name: UPP1
  gRNA/shRNA sequence: TTGGATTTAAAAGTCTGACG
  Species: H. sapiens (human)
  Entrez Gene: UPP1 (a.k.a. UDRPASE, UP, UPASE, UPP)
  Cloning method: Restriction Enzyme; 5′ cloning site BsmBI (unknown if destroyed); 3′ cloning site BsmBI (unknown if destroyed)
Terms and licenses: Academic/Nonprofit Terms; Industry Terms: Not Available to Industry
How to cite: LENTICRISPR-UPP1_sgRNA1 was a gift from Alexis Jourdain & Vamsi Mootha (Addgene plasmid # 201634 ; http://n2t.net/addgene:201634 ; RRID:Addgene_201634)
